>Addgene plasmid #162709 | pCCM’ | addgene full sequence | sequence record 341131 | Addgene NGS Result
AGTGCCGGTAGTTTCTCAGGCAGTCGAGCTACATGGTCGAGGATCATGTAGTGTTTCGGGCCAAAAATTC
GTTCGACATAATCATCGGCTCTTGGATCGAGGGTGACGCAGAACGTATTGATGCCCCGTTTCCCTAATTC
CTCAACAACGCGCTTGGTGTCTTGGCGTAGATATTGGGGGTCGCGCACATCATTATCGGAAGGCTCGCCA
TCGGTAAGTAACAGAATAAGTTTCTTCTGGCTGGGCCGTGAATCCAACAAATGGCCCGCGTGTCGCAAGG
CAGTGCCCATGCGTGTGGAGAGTTGCCCCGTCATTCCGGCCAGACGAGCCTTGGCGAGGTCATCGAAGGC
GTCATCAAAGTCTTTGAAGCGGAAATACTCAACATCGCTGCGCCCATTGGAATCAAAACCATGAATAGCG
TAGGGATCACCAATGCGATTCAATGCATCACCGAGTAATGCTGCTGCCTCTCTAGCCATATCAAGTACGG
TTTTTTCTTCTTCACCGGTTTGCACGAGATCATTGGTTGATTCTGAGAGATCAATGAGCAAAATCACGGA
TAGATCACGCACATGGATACGTCGACGAATGCCAATGCGCGGGTCCGGTTGACGATTCATTCGAATATCG
ATCATTGCGCCAATGGCTGCATTGAGATCGACTTCATCACCATCCTCGATTTTTTTCTGTCGCACGACAC
CTTGTGGCTGTAAGCCTTCGATCAGGTACTTCAAACGCCGTACCATTGGGGCGTGCTCGAACAAAATATT
ATCAACCACCGCAGGATCGCCCAATTTGGGTTTCTTCTCCATCAGGGTCGTCCACAATGGTCGCTCAAGC
TGTGATTGGTAATCCCATTCGGGATAATATCGAGGCGAAGCAGTCGGTGGCGTGCCATAAAGCTCATTGA
ACGTCGTGCCATCGTCATCAAAAAGTTCGGTGGCAAGCACCCATATTTCATCCGCGCTTTCCGCCGTGGC
GTACTCCACATCCAAGGCGTGCAGCATCTGCATCACGCTAACGTACTTGCGCTTTTCCTGAATGCTGGCC
GCGGTATGTGCATTGCTCTTGCCTGTTTCCGGTGTTTGCCACAAATAGGTATTGTCATCACGGTACGGGC
TACTTGGGATATCGGTACGGCTTTGAAATACCAGGTTTTGCTGCTGGATCTTTTCGGCTAGAGCGATGCC
CAGTTCTCGCGCCATCTCCTGATCTTCCAGACGATCAAGTGCTGCTTTAAACGCCTCACGCGACCATTCG
ACAAGCGGGTGGGTATCCGATGAATTCTCATCGCATAGTGCCAGCGCTATCCGGTCGAAAAGTGCGCCAA
GAGTTGGATTCTCTCCTGTTCGTGCGTCAGCGGGGAGGGCAGCAACCGTCAGTTGGTTGAGATTCCTCCA
CAGGGGAACCAATCCAGGGAAATCGGCCATTGCGAGTTTTTCGACACGCGCGTCTTCAAATAAACCAATG
GTCGCGCGGTCCAGTGGGGATGCGTTCTTCGCATCGGAGTCGAGACGCGAATAAATTTGATGTGCTGCGG
CATGAGCCGCTGCCGCACGATAGACAGTCAGACCATCAACTGTTTGTTCGCCTTCAACGGCGTAATCATC
ATACGCGTCGGGTAAATTGATAAATAGTTCATCAATGAACGGACGGTATCCCGCACGGCTTTCGAAATCA
CCCGAAGTGGGGCGTAGAAAAAAATCACGCCCCCACAGTGCGCGTAAATACATCACCAAGCGGCGTTGTA
CATCAACAAACAATACACCCCTTCGCTCGCGCTGTAACACAGCACGGGATTCAGGCGTTGCAAGACTAAA
GTAGGCCTCTTGGGCGGCAAAATCGGTTCGGTGCGCTTGAATCCCCCAAGTGATCCAACGCCGCAATCCC
CCAAGCGTCAGCACACCAAGCAGTTGCTCTATTTGACCAAGAAGTGGACGTAAGGCTCGGGGGGCTTTGG
CCGCTATGTAATCCAGTAAAGAAAGATAGGCAACGAACAGTTCAGCCTCACCGAGCCGACTGACAGCAAC
AGGTGCCGATTTGAAAACCATTGCTAAAACTTCAGCACTGGCCTTGGAGAACATTTTAATAACGGAAGAC
AGCAGTTCGAAAACTGCTGTTTCACCAATTGACCTTGTAACAGGACCTGCCGATTCAATAAACGAGATAA
CTAACTCATCACCGCGTCCCAAAGCCTTAAGATTGGAAACGCTTTCTAGAAAAGCCTTGAAACCCATCGG
GCTGAACAATCGCGAAAGCTCAATCCAATGGGTCTCAAGGACTTCAGCGATCGGTTCGCCCAAGTCTTCA
AAAAGAGCCTGATATTCTTCAGTCGCTGGGTTCATAGTTTGACGTTAGTTTCGCGATGTTCGGACAAAAT
CAATCTGGCCATACACGGCGAGGATGCGTCGATGTGTCGTGTGCCGGAACCTGAATATCATCAGCCGATG
GCTTGCTGGATTTTGATACAGCAGGTTTTGTTGTCGTCGCACGCGCTACAGGCTTTTTCGCAGCCGTCCG
TGTGGCAGGTTTGGCCCCTGTCGATGCAGGCTTGGTGGTTTCGGGTGCAGCCGAGCGCGCGGCTGGTTTG
GCTGGCGTTGACGCAGGCGCTATCGTGTCCTTGTTCTCGGTCTTGATGCTTGCACTCAGTTTATCTTCTA
AATTAGTCATGACGGGATAACCTCGTTAAGGATTTGATTGATTTCATCAGCCGCTGAGCGGCCTCTTGCT
CCGAGCTGGAAAACGCTAACGCCTTCCACTACGGCATTTCGGTACACAGCGCGTCGTCGCACAGAGGTAG
TGAGTACGGGAACCCCTAGTCGCTCAATGGTTGTTTGCATTGCTCGTGTCATTGCACTGCGCGGCTCTGT
TTGATTGAGTACCAACGCAGCTTTTAGCTTGGGGTTGGTTTTGCGTGCGCTTTCAATCATCTCGATTGTT
TGAGTGCTCGCCCAAAGATCTAAAGGGGAGGGCAGTACAGGAATTAATATAAAATCGCACTCAATCATCA
ATTGACAGGTAATTGCCATGTCTAGGGAAGGCGGGCAATCCACGACGACAAAGTCATGGTTTGGTTGCGC
CAATTTAAGATTTTGAACGGGATCGGTGTGATCTGAGTATAAGACGGGGACTTGAGCGTCCGCCTCTTTG
CTTCCCCAGTCAACCCAATGCTTGAGTGCGCCTTGGGGGTCGGCATCGACCAGACCAACACGACCACGCT
GCGTCAAGCCCGCACTGATGTTTGTGCTGATGGTCGTCTTGCCACAGCCACCTTTGAGGTTGGCGACAGC
CAATGTAAAGGCTTTGTTGCTGGCCATGGCGTTAGCTATACTTGGCGGCCAAGTCATTGACTTGGGTAGC
AAATTCAACCTCAGACTCTTGCAATGGACCGTCGTCCGCAGCAGATATGGTGACGGTCACGAATTCTTTG
GCAAAATGCAAGTTGGGATAGTTGCCAATGGCCTCAGATAAATCAGCTAAATCGTCCAAAAATGAACGCG
TTTGAGAATAACTTCCAAAATCGAAGCGGCGAGTTAATTGAGGTGGTAATTTACGGCATTCCCAACCATC
AACCTCAATCTGATTTAGCTTTTCTATCGCCATGGTACCTTTCTCCTCTTTAATGAATTCGGTCAGTGCG
TCCTGCTGATGTGCTCAGTATCTCTATCACTGATAGGGATGTCAATCTCTATCACTGATAGGGACTCGAG
GTGAAGACGAAAGGGCCTCGTGATACGCCTATTTTTATAGGTTAATGTCATGATAATAATGGTTTCTTAG
ACGTCGATATCTGGCGAAAATGAGACGTTGATCGGCACGTAAGAGGTTCCAACTTTCACCATAATGAAAT
AAGATCACTACCGGGCGTATTTTTTGAGTTATCGAGATTTTCAGGAGCTAAGGAAGCTAAAATGGAGAAA
AAAATCACTGGATATACCACCGTTGATATATCCCAATGGCATCGTAAAGAACATTTTGAGGCATTTCAGT
CAGTTGCTCAATGTACCTATAACCAGACCGTTCAGCTGGATATTACGGCCTTTTTAAAGACCGTAAAGAA
AAATAAGCACAAGTTTTATCCGGCCTTTATTCACATTCTTGCCCGCCTGATGAATGCTCATCCGGAATTC
CGTATGGCAATGAAAGACGGTGAGCTGGTGATATGGGATAGTGTTCACCCTTGTTACACCGTTTTCCATG
AGCAAACTGAAACGTTTTCATCGCTCTGGAGTGAATACCACGACGATTTCCGGCAGTTTCTACACATATA
TTCGCAAGATGTGGCGTGTTACGGTGAAAACCTGGCCTATTTCCCTAAAGGGTTTATTGAGAATATGTTT
TTCGTCTCAGCCAATCCCTGGGTGAGTTTCACCAGTTTTGATTTAAACGTGGCCAATATGGACAACTTCT
TCGCCCCCGTTTTCACCATGGGCAAATATTATACGCAAGGCGACAAGGTGCTGATGCCGCTGGCGATTCA
GGTTCATCATGCCGTTTGTGATGGCTTCCATGTCGGCAGAATGCTTAATGAATTACAACAGTACTGCGAT
GAGTGGCAGGGCGGGGCGTAATTTGATATCGAGCTCGCTTGGACTCCTGTTGATAGATCCAGTAATGACC
TCAGAACTCCATCTGGATTTGTTCAGAACGCTCGGTTGCCGCCGGGCGTTTTTTATTGGTGAGAATCCAA
GCACTAGTCATGACCAAAATCCCTTAACGTGAGTTTTCGTTCCACTGAGCGTCAGACCCCGTAGAAAAGA
TCAAAGGATCTTCTTGAGATCCTTTTTTTCTGCGCGTAATCTGCTGCTTGCAAACAAAAAAACCACCGCT
ACCAGCGGTGGTTTGTTTGCCGGATCAAGAGCTACCAACTCTTTTTCCGAAGGTAACTGGCTTCAGCAGA
GCGCAGATACCAAATACTGTCCTTCTAGTGTAGCCGTAGTTAGGCCACCACTTCAAGAACTCTGTAGCAC
CGCCTACATACCTCGCTCTGCTAATCCTGTTACCAGTGGCTGCTGCCAGTGGCGATAAGTCGTGTCTTAC
CGGGTTGGACTCAAGACGATAGTTACCGGATAAGGCGCAGCGGTCGGGCTGAACGGGGGGTTCGTGCACA
CAGCCCAGCTTGGAGCGAACGACCTACACCGAACTGAGATACCTACAGCGTGAGCTATGAGAAAGCGCCA
CGCTTCCCGAAGGGAGAAAGGCGGACAGGTATCCGGTAAGCGGCAGGGTCGGAACAGGAGAGCGCACGAG
GGAGCTTCCAGGGGGAAACGCCTGGTATCTTTATAGTCCTGTCGGGTTTCGCCACCTCTGACTTGAGCGT
CGATTTTTGTGATGCTCGTCAGGGGGGCGGAGCCTATGGAAAAACGCCAGCAACGCGGCCTTTTTACGGT
TCCTGGCCTTTTGCTGGCCTTTTGCTCACATGTTCTTTCCTGCGTTATCCCCTGATTCTGTGGATAACCG
TATTACCGCCTTTGAGTGAGCTGATACCGCTCGCCGCAGCCGAACGCCCTAGGTCTAGCGCGAATTGTCG
AGGGAAACGCGGAACCCCTATTTGTTTATTTTTCTAAATACATTCAAATATGTATCCGCTCATGAGACAA
TAACCCTGATAAATGCTTCAATAATATTGAAAAAGGAAGAGTATGTCTAGATTAGATAAAAGTAAAGTGA
TTAACAGCGCATTAGAGCTGCTTAATGAGGTCGGAATCGAAGGTTTAACAACCCGTAAACTCGCCCAGAA
GCTAGGTGTAGCGCAGCCTACATTGTATTGGCATGTAAAAAATAAGCGGGCTTTGCTCGACGCCTTAGCC
ATTGAGATGTTAGATAGGCACCATACTCACTTTTGCCCTTTAGAAGGGGAAAGCTGGCAAGATTTTTTAC
GTAATAACGCTAAAAGTTTTAGATGTGCTTTACTAAGTCATCGCGATGGAGCAAAAGTACATTTAGGTAC
ACGGCCTACAGAAAAACAGTATGAAACTCTCGAAAATCAATTAGCCTTTTTATGCCAACAAGGTTTTTCA
CTAGAGAATGCATTATATGCACTCAGCGCTGTGGGGCATTTTACTTTAGGTTGCATATTGGAAGATCAAG
AGCATCAAGTCGCTAAAGAAGAAAGGGAAACACCTACTACTGATAGTATGCCGCCATTATTACGACAAGC
TATCGAATTATTTGATCACCAAGGTGCAGAGCCAGCCTTCTTATTCGGCCTTGAATTGATCATATGCGGA
TTAGAAAAACAACTTAAATGTGAAAGTGGGTCTTAACAGTTCCTGGATATCCGGATGAAGGCACGAACCC
AGTGGACATAACCCTGATAAATGCTTCAATAATATTGAAAAAGGAAGAGTATGAGTATTCAACATTTCCG
TGTCGCCCTTATTCCCTTTTGCTTGGATTCTGCGTTTGTTTCCGTCTACGAACTGCTAGCGGCGGCGGAT
TTGTCCTACTCAGGAGAGCGTTCACCGACAAACAACAGATAAAACGAAAGGCCCAGTCTTTCGACTGAGC
CTTTCGTTTTATTTGATGCCTCTAGAGTATTACAATAGCTAAGAATTTCGTCATCGCTGAATACAGTTAC
ATTTTAGAACCCTTCAGCGCGACGCGCACGCGCGTTGATGCTTGCGATTGTGGCCTCAGCCGCCCGCATG
GCTTCTTCGGTTTCCGCTTCGCTGCCCATCATGGTCAGGCGACCAAAGTTACCAAAAGCACGTACATCGA
TCAGAGTCACATGAGCTGCTTTCTCGGCCTCGTTGGCAGCCTGAACAATATAACCTGCCGGTTCTGTTTC
AAGGATGAACATGCTTTTGCCCGGCAACAGCATAGAGCCTTTACGCAACTGGCGATTGATCAAGGTGGCA
TGATCGGGGGTAATCGCTCGAATGATCTCTTTCCATGCGATGCGACAAGGCAGACGATCTTCTTGCGCGT
GATTGATTTCTCTTAAAACGGCCTCACCGGATGCGAGAACGTCGCTTTGGTTTCGGTAATGAATTTCCAT
CGAGCCAAAAGCACGCTCGACTACCTGTTCGCCGAGACGAACGTTCGTGGCCTTTAGCGCAATATCACTG
AGGCGATGGACGGCCATGCCCGGCGCGACTTCAATCCACAAGCAGGCATCACCCGGAACGGGAAGAAAGC
CTTGCGATGATGTCGCAAGATAGGATGCAAGCTGCGGTTGAAGCGAATCGATAAACGAATAGACGCGCAA
ATCAATGTTGTTCATGCGCATCTTCCCTGAAGATGCACACTGATTTCATTGATTTTCACTTGTATCTTGA
TTTGGGCGGATACAGTTTGGTCTGGAGTTTTAATCATCATCGGACAGTTCCGGGTCCCATCCATTTTCCC
GGGCGCGTTTTAGTGCATCTTCCTGAATTCTTAGGTACTTTTCTTTAAGCTCGGGTGGCAAGCGGCTCGG
GATGTGTGCATACGGTTCCCAGGCAGCAAACACCTTTTCATACAGCATTTGAATCTGTGTGTGGGTCCAG
CCGGTACCCGTTTCCGTTTCTGGAATAAAGCCAAACAGCCAACCATCTCGGATAATTTTTCCGATGTGCG
TCATGCCGCCTTGTGCGTCAAGATCAAGACCGACATAGCTGGTGTGTTTCATGTTGTGCGTATTACCTGT
TGGTACGGAAGGCTTAAAAGAACGTTTTGACGACGGTGTCGAGTGCATCGCGCATGTCGACATCATCTGT
GATCGGGTTGACAAGCGTCATGGTGCAGGCAGCGCGGGCATCAACGCCTTTGGCAATCAATTTGCCTGCA
TAGACTAACAGACGCGTGGAGAGGCCTTCATCCAGGCCATGACCCTTGAGGTTACGTGCTTTTTGTGCGA
TCTGAACCAGTTTTTCAGCAGTGTCTTTATCAACCCCGGCCTCGTGGCTCACAATTTCGGCTTCAATGTC
TGGTTTAGGGTAGTCAAAATCAAGCGCACCAAAACGTTGCTTGGTGGATTGCTTGAGGTCTTTCATCAGG
CTTTGATAGCCCGGATTGTAAGAAATCACGATTTGGAAATCGGGATGCGCTTCAACCAATTCGCCCTTTT
TCTCAAGTGGCAGTACTCGACGGTGATCGGTCAATGGATGGATGACGACGATGGTATCCTGACGGGCCTC
AACAATTTCATCGAGGTAGCAGATGGCACCAATGCGCGCAGCGACCGTAAGCGGGCCATCTTGCCAACGG
GTGCCATCTTTATCGAGCAAATAGCGGCCGACAAGATCGGATGCCGTCATGTCTTCATTACACGCGATGG
TGATTAAGGGGCGGTTGAGCTTCCAAGCCATATGTTCGACAAAACGTGATTTACCACAGCCGGTCGGGCC
TTTGAGCATCATGGGAATGCGTGCTTCGTAACCGGCGCGATATAACTCGATTTCGTCTTGTACAGCTCGA
TAATAGGGCTCTTTGCGTACGCGATATTGATCTGCATTTTGTGTCATTTAAATTGCCTTGTTCTGGTCGA
TGTAGCCGTCTTTCTGATTTAAATCGTATTTATTTAGCGTCTGTTTTGAACTTGACCGGACGACTGACCT
GAATGTCAGAAACAAATACTACTCCGCTGTGTTTGCTGAAAAAGGGGGCGAAGCCTTCCAGCAAGGGAGA
AACGAGCTCTTCCGGAACGGCGGTGATGATCATGTTCAGCACTTCATCTTCGTTAAACATGAGATGGCCT
TCATGAAAGCCTTGAGCCCCTTTGCCTGAAAGGTTGCCGACAATGGTGTAGCCCTTGACGCCTGCTCGGT
CGAGTAAATCCGTGGCGAATGATTGATGTTCACCTTCGAGGATGATTTCCAGTTTTTTCAATTGGGTAAG
GTTGAGGTTTTTCATGCGCTGAGTTCTTCTTCAAGCAAGGGTTTGACCGAGGGCGTGTACTGCGGATCAT
TGTTGAGATTGTACCATTCGCCGCGATCATAAAAAAGACGATCGCCCGTTTCCGGATCAACGACAACAAC
AGTGATCCAGCCGTTGGTAATCAGGGACATCACCTTGGGCAATCGACCCGCTACTTCGAGGGTGAATGCT
GCGGGTGCTTCGATAATCGCCAAGAGACGGATGGGCTCGTGGTATGGGCGTCCATCTTTAAGCACCGACT
GTGCTGGTAACCCTGTTCGCAAGTCACTTAAATTACCCGTAACCACACCAAAACGACCTACGACGTTGTG
ATAGGCCTTGCTGCCACTGCCAAAGTGTTCGTTATCTACCGCTGAGAAATAATGCTCAAGATTGATCCAC
TGGCCGATAATTAGCGGGTTGCTGAGAATGTTTTCAAGGTGGCGGCCTTTGGGATCGAGTCGATAATCGT
AAGACTGCAAAAACGTTCGACCGCTTAAGTTCGCACCCTCGGTCAAATGTCGGCCGCCGGCGACGACGCT
CGCATTTCTCGCCAAGCCCCACTCTGGCCGAACTTGGGTCCAGTCGCTGGCATTCCGCTCAATTTGTTTT
TGTGCCGATAATGTGTCGATGTTGGGCGAAGGATGATCAAGCAGAGCAGGCAAGCGTTCTGCCGCTGACA
AACGGGTGGCCGCACGTAAGCCGTTACGCAAGCGTTCGAGGTAAACAAGATGGCTGTTTGGAAGCAAATC
AAGGTCTTGCAGTGACAATTGATCGGTTGTGGTGTTGTGCATGACGGACACAAACCAAGTATCTTCAGGT
ATCTGGATGCCTTGCTTGGCCAGTCTGCGACGTACTTCAGGCTTATTGGCCATGTGGGCAAGCACCCGGG
CAGAAACCAGCCCATGACTACCACCACATGCACCGCAGTCAAGCGCGGATTCGTAGGGATTATTGTCGGA
AGTGCTGCCGTGACCGGCCAATAAAACAAAGCGTGAAAAGTTTTCGGTCAATCCGATGGATGTGAGTGCC
TTGTCAACATAAAACACCTGTTCATCGAGGCTAAAACCAATCCTGGCCAAGCGTTCCATTTGCATGGAAA
CAAATGAGCGATTGATTTTATAGTCCTTTTTCAGCCCTGCGATAAACTGAGTTTCGGCCGTTGGGCTCAA
GGCGAAACGGCGCGCGAATTCGGTCTGTTCGTGATAGTTATCCATGGCCGCTTCGCGCAGTTCGCGGATC
ATGGCATCGGTGACTGCTTCGCGTTCGATGCCAAATTCCTGATGAATGGCGCGCACAATCATGGCGCGTT
GCAGCGAACGGACGATTGAGTCGGCTTGTTCGCGGGTGAGTTTATCCACCAGCAAACGAGTTGCCTGTGC
TTTTGGTTCGATATGATTGCGTATTTGGGTGTAGCGTCGCGGGGCAATGGTTTTGCCGATCATGTCGAAA
CCAAACAGCAAACCGGCCGCTTCAACCGTGAAGTAGGGTGAAAGGATCGAGCTTTTCATCTCATGTAGCA
CATGGTCGGCGGAAGAATAAAAGTCTGTTTCAATGCTTGTGGCACCCACGGGCACTTCAAGCACCAGATT
TTTAGGGGTAATGACCACCGGGCAAAGATTAACTTCACTGCCCTTGCCAAGGCCAATATAGCTTACCGGA
ACACCAAAAAACCCGGCGATACCATAGGTTTGATACTCGCCTACCGTTTCCAGATTACGGCGTATCGGCT
CGGAGCGCACATCGATACAGAACAATGCCTGGGCAAAGGGCCGTTTTTCTTTTTTATGCGGTGCATACAG
TTGAATCTGGTTGATGATTTCCCGTCGATAGACCGATTCCATCGCACGAAGCCAGATCATGCCTTCTTCG
TTTTCAAACGCCTCGATAAGTGTCATGAGTTGCTTGATTTGAGGCGCATTCAGCGCCATAAGGGCATCGG
TTTGCCCCGCTTTGCTGGCTAAATCACGAAGCGCATCAGCTTGTCGTGTTGCCTCGAATTGGCGTTGTTG
GCGCAGGTAGCCCGGAAGAATGTTGTTGATCCTTTGAGGCTTTTTATGCGACAGCGCATCATCAACATCA
TGAGCAAACGCGGGCAATATGCAGCCACCGTAATAGGCTTGACGCAGATAGCATTCGGCGGTGTGCCCTT
CGATATATTCTTGCAGCACTTTGACTGTCATCGGTGTGCGCTTTTGACGGCTATGTTCACGGATCAAGGC
CAAGCCTAAAACGAGCCGGATGGCCAGGAAATCGATGAGATCCCCCGGGTACTGCTCGGCCCAATAGTAG
TGCTTGGAAGAGGAGCGCCAGCGAATAAAACCTGCCCAGCCATGCAAACGAGTCAGTTCGCGGGTAATCA
GCCCATCCCAGTGAGCCTCCTCAATGCCCAGTTCGTCGAGAATGTAGGCGATGATGCCCTCTGGCGTATC
GTCCTGATCGAGGATCTGTTTGATATGCATGCCACGTAAAAACAGGCGTAAATTACGTTTTGCCAGGGCC
GTCCAAGCTGCGAACAATCCTTGGTGGCGGCCGGGCATTTGGATGGTTGATTGGCCTTCATCGAAAAAGT
CGAGACAGCTTTTGATTACCAATTCATCGAGTGTGGTGCCCATTTGCGTGCCGAACAGCAAATCGATGGC
TTCGTACAGGGGGCGCTCTGGTGCAAACTGCGCACATAAGCGTTGAGTTAGCGCTTTAAGATCGAGCGCC
TCTGCATTTTCCAGTTGTTTCCCGTGCAAGGCTTGGAACACATCATCATGATCGGCGAGCGCGCGCGTTC
TAGTTACTTTGTTCTTAACCGAACACATCAAGTCGCTAAGTAACGATGCCAAATCCAAACCGTTGAGCGT
TTCTTGTTTTGAAATAAAATCGGCTATGTCACGCTTTATGCTGTTTTGATCAACTCGGCCTTCCTTGTGA
TAGCGCTGGTAATCCTCACGCGGCAAAAATCCCCGTGCGTGAAAGAGTTTTTCACCCTGGCGAACCGCCT
GTTCGAAGGGCAGATGCTCCAGACCATGGAGCGGGTTATGGTGAATGAACGTCCGCATAGGCCAGAAATT
GGGGATTGGCTCGGCAGCCATGTGCACCATGGAACGAATTTTCAGGCGTTTACCCAAAGGGAGTTTGCTC
ATGGGATCAAGCTCCTGTCCAAATCAGATTAATCACAACAATCGTTGCTATCAGGCCAACAAAGCCCCAT
GTTGTGGTTGAAGAGAGATCGGCGGCATCTGTCTCGGCGCGTGGCCCGAAAACAAACCCATTCAATAACC
GCGTGCCTGCCCAACTCCAAAGCAACCAGGTAAGCAAAATCGGCAGAGCGAATAAGATGGAGCTATGCGC
CAGCAATGCCAACATTGCAAAAAAACTGGGGAAAATAGGGAGTGCCATTGCGGCCAACACCACGATGACA
ATGACGCTGGATAAGCGCGGTAAAGCCCGCGCCAACCCCACAACTAAACCACTGTAAGCAGCGCCAAAAC
GTTCTTGCAGTGCAATGGCAATGAAGATCAGCAAAGCCGGCGCAACGGACATCCACAGGGCGAAACTGTG
CAGTTCGCTACTGGCTGGAAGATCGGCGGCGATAATCCAAGCCAGCGCCCAGGCGGACGTGGCGAGCATC
CCGGCCCACTGGGAGAGCACACGCACCGTCAGCAATCGCCAGGCATAGAAGACTGCCGTAAGCACTGCCC
AGCCAACGAAGAATCCGGAATCCAGCGGCAAACCAGCCCATGCAAGCAAGAAAACGCCGATTTGAGGCCA
GATAAAAATCAGCAGTACCCGCGCGATGGGGTTTTTGATTCGGCCGAGCAGGGCATTGAATACCATGCTC
AAGGGGAACAAGGGCAGAAAGAACCCGGCCAGTAACATCAAGAAAAAGGACATATCAATACCACCTCATC
CAGACATTGAAGCGTTTGGATGCATCAAGCAGCCAGTGCGCCATCCGGTCGTAGAGATCGGCTACATAAA
ATTCACGCGAGATCAGTGAGTAGAGAGTGAGGCGAACCGCTCCGAACCGGTCACCGAAAACCGATTTCTC
ACGACTGGCCAAATAGCTGCTAAACCAGCCTGCCACCACAATCAAAGCGAGCAAGAAAACAAGTCCGTCG
AACGTCAGTTTATCGATGCCTGCTGCATGGTACAGCGCATTACGGAAGGCTTCTTCGGGGTAAAGGAAGT
TTTCGAAAGCATGACCAATGAAGGTGTAGCCCACCACAATCAAGGTAAACGACAATAAAATCATCATCAT
CATGCGAATTGGGTTATTGGCATCCAGATGATGTGTGGCAAAAAGAACCTGAACCCCCGTAATCCAGCCG
AAGAACAGCAGCACGATGGCACCTTGTTTTTCGAAAAAATCCGGTGCCACGAACCAGTGTGCAATAACCA
GAATGAACAGAGGTACGACCAGCGTAGCCAAGCCGATAAATAACCAAGGCAATTTTAATGATGCAGACTT
TCGTTCAACCAAGAAGGTGTGCAGAGGGTTATGTGGCACGCCGTCGTGCTTGCGTGCTTCATGAATCATG
CTGCCCGAACCGAGGAACATGGTGCCTTTGAACAGACCATGCGCAATGAGATGGAACACGGCCAGAGAAA
AAGCGCCAAGACCACACTCCATGACCATGAAGCCCATTTGACCCATGGTGGAATAACCCAGTGATTTTTT
GATGTCGTTTTGCGTCAACATCAGCACCGATCCCACCAGCGCGGTAATCAGACCCACGACAAACAGCATG
TGCAGTACGCCATCACTGTGAACAAAAACAGGCGCGAAGCGGTTGATGATAAAACCACCGGCGTTGACAA
TCCCCGCATGCATCAAAGCTGAAACCGGCGTCGGGCCCTCCATGGTATAGGGGAGCCAGGTATGTAGCGG
GAATTGGGCGGATTTTGCAAAGGCAGAGAGCGCCACCAAAAAAGCAGCCGTTATCGCCGTGGGCAGCCCC
ATGATGGTGGCGTTTGGATCGGCCGCGATACGGGAAAATAAGGTGGGGAAGTCAATCGCACCATAGGTTT
GATAAAGCAGCACGGCGGCGAGCACCAATGGCAAGTCCCCCAACCGGTACGTGATAAACGTCCAAAAGGC
GTAGCGCTGGCTCGGCCATGATTCTGTATTCTGACCCAAAAGAAAGTAGAGCATGATGCCGATCATGTGC
CAGGCGATCAGCAATGTGACCAAGTCACCGGCGGCGACCATAAGCAAAATGGAAGCGGTCATCAAATCCA
GCAGCAAGAAGAACCGGGGATAGCCCGGTTCTTCGGTCATGTAGCGGATTGAATAGACATGAACAATCAG
GCTGATGCCCGCTACAACCAGCGACATGATGCTGCTCAGCGGATCGACGTACAGACTGCCCCACATCGTG
CCCAGAGAATGCCAGCTTGGGCTCGCATCGGTACCGATATACGCTACGAGCTGATATGCGGCAACAATGA
CGGTCAGTGTTCCCAACGCCACGCTCAGGTGGGCAACACGTTTACCGAGTCGAGCGGCAAACAATTGCAC
CAGTAGGGCGGACAGTAAGGGTAACAATGGAATTAACCATTGCAGGTTCATCATGCGCTTTCTCCATCAC
AGACCGGCCTTGGCCGGGTAGTTATCTTGCGTATACGCAAATTAAAATTAATCGGGTTTCAGGCGCATTG
TCCTCGTATCCCGAGCAGCAATTTGAACAGCTTCATGAGATTTGTTTCTTGTCTGAAGCTCGGACGGAAA
GTTCTATCGCGTCATCGACAAATAA
Features (pLannotate 1.2.2; 14 found; start..end, strand, type, name):
   3631..3704    -  promoter       PLtetO-1 promoter: modified phage lambda PL promoter with tet operator sites (Lutz and Bujard, 1997)
   3809..3911    +  promoter       cat promoter: promoter of the E. coli cat gene encoding chloramphenicol acetyltransferase
   3912..4571    +  CDS            CmR: chloramphenicol acetyltransferase; cat; confers resistance to chloramphenicol
   4592..4686    +  terminator     lambda t0 terminator: transcription terminator from phage lambda
   4774..5362    +  rep_origin     ori: high-copy-number ColE1/pMB1/pBR322/pUC origin of replication
   5538..5642    +  promoter       AmpR promoter: bla
   5643..6266    +  CDS            TetR: tetracycline repressor TetR; tetR from transposon Tn10; TetR binds to the tetracycline operator tetO to inhibit transcription. This inhibition can be relieved by adding tetracycline or doxycycline.
   6308..6350    +  promoter       AmpR promoter (fragment): bla
   6351..6390    +  CDS            AmpR (fragment): β-lactamase; bla; confers resistance to ampicillin, carbenicillin, and related antibiotics
   6439..6525    -  terminator     rrnB T1 terminator: Escherichia coli rrnB; transcription terminator T1 from the E. coli rrnB gene
   6587..7225    -  CDS            csoS1D: CSOSD_HALNC - Experimental evidence at protein level: Swiss-Prot protein existence level 1. Unlike beta-carboxysomes, alpha-carboxysomes (Cb) can form without cargo protein. CsoS2 is essential for Cb formation and is also capable of targeting foreign proteins to the Cb. The Cb shell assembles with the aid of CsoS2; CsoS1A, CsoS1B and CsoS1C form the majority of the shell while CsoS4A and CsoS4B form vertices. CsoS1D forms pseudohexamers that probably control metabolite flux into and out of the shell. From Halothiobacillus neapolitanus (strain ATCC 23641 / c2) (Thiobacillus neapolitanus).
   7647..8408    -  CDS            nirQ (fragment): NIRQ_PSEST - Experimental evidence at transcript level: Swiss-Prot protein existence level 2. Activator of nitrite and nitric oxide reductases. From Pseudomonas stutzeri (Pseudomonas perfectomarina).
   8904..11963   -  CDS            Y2653_THIDA: Protein inferred from homology: Swiss-Prot protein existence level 3. From Thiobacillus denitrificans (strain ATCC 25259).
  13376..13738   -  CDS            ndhF: NU5C_PEA - Also known as ndh5. Protein inferred from homology: Swiss-Prot protein existence level 3. NDH shuttles electrons from NAD(P)H:plastoquinone, via FMN and iron-sulfur (Fe-S) centers, to quinones in the photosynthetic chain and possibly in a chloroplast respiratory chain. The immediate electron acceptor for the enzyme in this species is believed to be plastoquinone. Couples the redox reaction to proton translocation, and thus conserves the redox energy in a proton gradient (By similarity). From Pisum sativum (Garden pea).
