[The description below was written by a language model from this plasmid's Addgene catalogue record and pLannotate feature annotations shown in this document.]
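Description:
pCCM’ is a 14,585 bp bacterial expression plasmid that carries the second CO2-concentrating mechanism (CCM) operon of Halothiobacillus neapolitanus, an insert of about 11.6 kb introduced by Gibson cloning. The backbone is pFA31, a pZA31 derivative that drives expression from the PLtetO-1 promoter and supplies TetR constitutively. In this version the original p15A origin has been replaced by a high-copy ColE1-type origin, which the feature table confirms. Selection is by chloramphenicol, through a cat promoter and CmR cassette followed by the lambda t0 terminator. TetR is expressed from a bla (AmpR) promoter, and only a short, non-functional remnant of the β-lactamase gene is present. TetR represses PLtetO-1 by binding its operator sites, so tetracycline-class inducers switch the operon on. The depositor notes that TetR carries an I145V substitution that does not affect plasmid function.

The operon lies on the reverse strand, running from PLtetO-1 through the plasmid's numbering origin to an rrnB T1 terminator. Automated annotation identifies only some of its genes. It clearly recognises csoS1D, a carboxysome shell protein that forms pseudohexamers thought to gate metabolite flux. The other hits are homology-based matches to proteins from unrelated organisms (a NirQ-like fragment, a Thiobacillus denitrificans protein of unassigned function and an NdhF-like segment). These should be read as H. neapolitanus operon genes with similar sequences, not as foreign inserts, and the record does not list the operon's full gene content.

According to the record, pCCM’ is a reconstruction of pCCM as it emerged after selection for growth of the E. coli strain CCMB1 on glycerol in ambient air. It is used in work on functional reconstitution of a bacterial CCM in E. coli.
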