Addgene plasmid #162709: pCCM’
Purpose: pCCM reconstructed after selection for CCMB1 growth on glycerol under ambient air
Depositing lab: David Savage. Depositing organization: University of California, Berkeley. Publication: Functional reconstitution of a bacterial CO2 concentrating mechanism in E. coli. Flamholz AI, Dugan E, Blikstad C, Gleizer S, Ben-Nissan R, Amram S, Antonovsky N, Ravishankar S, Noor E, Bar-Even A, Milo R, Savage D. Elife. 2020 Oct 21;9. pii: 59882. doi: 10.7554/eLife.59882. PubMed 33084575.
Backbone
  Vector backbone: pFA31 (derived from pZA31 expressing under PLtet0-1 and constitutive tetR)
  Backbone size w/o insert (bp): 2980
  Total vector size (bp): 14585
  Modifications to backbone: The p15A origin was replaced with high-copy colE1 origin.
  Vector type: Bacterial Expression
Growth in bacteria
  Bacterial resistance: Chloramphenicol, 25 μg/mL
  Growth temperature: 37°C
  Growth strain: DH5alpha
  Copy number: High Copy
Gene/Insert
  Gene/Insert name: Second CCM operon cloned from H. neapolitanus
  Species: Halothiobacillus neapolitanus
  Insert size (bp): 11605
  Mutation: p15A origin replaced with high-copy colE1 origin
  Promoter: PLtet0-1 promoter
  Cloning method: Gibson Cloning
  Sequencing primers: 5′ ggaacctcttacgtgccgatc; 3′ GCGTTCACCGACAAACAACA
Terms and licenses: Academic/Nonprofit Terms; Industry Terms: Not Available to Industry
Depositor comments: pCCM reconstructed after selection for CCMB1 growth on glycerol under ambient air. Please note that the I145V mutation in TetR does not impact plasmid function.
How to cite: pCCM’ was a gift from David Savage (Addgene plasmid # 162709 ; http://n2t.net/addgene:162709 ; RRID:Addgene_162709)
